>Addgene plasmid #139771 | pAC8_MF-PH-3C-10His-Cter (VE5622) | depositor full sequence | sequence record 270511 | pAC8_MF-PH-3C-10His-Cter (VE5622) sequence 6937 bps
ATAACTTCGTATAGCATACATTATACGAAGTTATCTGGTTTAAACGTACCCGTAGTGGCTATGGCAGGGC
TTGCCGCCCCGACGTTGGCTGCGAGCCCTGGGCCTTCACCCGAACTTGGGGGTTGGGGTGGGGAAAAGGA
AGAAACGCGGGCGTATTGGTCCCAATGGGGTCTCGGTGGGGTATCGACAGAGTGCCAGCCCTGGGACCGA
ACCCCGCGTTTATGAACAAACGACCCAACACCCGTGCGTTTTATTCTGTCTTTTTATTGCCGTCATAGCG
CGGGTTCCTTCCGGTATTGTCTCCTTCCGTGTTTCAGTTAGCCTCCCCCATCTCCCGGTACCGCATGCTA
TGCATCAGCTGCTAGCACCATGGCTCGAGATCCCGGGTGATCAAGTCTTCGTCGAGTGATTGTAAATAAA
ATGTAATTTACAGTATAGTATTTTAATTAATATACAAATGATTTGATAATAATTCTTATTTAACTATAAT
ATATTGTGTTGGGTTGAATTAAAGGTCCGTATACTAGTATCGATTCGCGACCTACTCCGGAATATTAATA
GATCATGGAGATAATTAAAATGATAACCATCTCGCAAATAAATAAGTATTTTACTGTTTTCGTAACAGTT
TTGTAATAAAAAAACCTATAAATATTCCGGATTATTCATACCGTCCCACCATCGGGCGCGGATCCCGGTC
CGAAGCGCGCGGAATTCAAAGGCCTACGTCGACGAGCTCACTAGTCGCGGCCGCTTTCGAATCTAGACTG
GAAGTTCTGTTTCAGGGTCCGCACCATCATCACCATCACCATCACCACCATTAACTGCAGTCTCGACAAG
CTTGTCGAGAAGTACTAGAGGATCATAATCAGCCATACCACATTTGTAGAGGTTTTACTTGCTTTAAAAA
ACCTCCCACACCTCCCCCTGAACCTGAAACATAAAATGAATGCAATTGTTGTTGTTAACTTGTTTATTGC
AGCTTATAATGGTTACAAATAAAGCAATAGCATCACAAATTTCACAAATAAAGCATTTTTTTCACTGCAT
TCTAGTTGTGGTTTGTCCAAACTCATCAATGTATCTTATCATGTCTGGATCTGATCACTGCTTGAGCCTA
GAAGATCCGGCTGCTAACAAAGCCCGAAAGGAAGCTGAGTTGGCTGCTGCCACCGCTGAGCAATAACTAT
CATAACCCCTAGGCGATTAATTGATCCGGGTTATTAGTACATTTATTAAGCGCTAGATTCTGTGCGTTGT
TGATTTACAGACAATTGTTGTACGTATTTTAATAATTCATTAAATTTATAATCTTTAGGGTGGTATGTTA
GAGCGAAAATCAAATGATTTTCAGCGTCTTTATATCTGAATTTAAATATTAAATCCTCAATAGATTTGTA
AAATAGGTTTCGATTAGTTTCAAACAAGGGTTGTTTTTCCGAACCGATGGCTGGACTATCTAATGGATTT
TCGCTCAACGCCACAAAACTTGCCAAATCTTGTAGCAGCAATCTAGCTTTGTCGATATTCGTTTGTGTTT
TGTTTTGTAATAAAGGTTCGACGTCGTTCAAAATATTATGCGCTTTTGTATTTCTTTCATCACTGTCGTT
AGTGTACAATTGACTCGACGTAAACACGTTAAATAAAGCTTGGACATATTTAACATCGGGCGTGTTAGCT
TTATTAGGCCGATTATCGTCGTCGTCCCAACCCTCGTCGTTAGAAGTTGCTTCCGAAGACGATTTTGCCA
TAGCCACACGACGCCTATTAATTGTGTCGGCTAACACGTCCGCGATCAAATTTGTAGTTGAGCTTTTTGG
AATTATTTCTGATTGCGGGCGTTTTTGGGCGGGTTTCAATCTAACTGTGCCCGATTTTAATTCAGACAAC
ACGTTAGAAAGCGATGGTGCAGGCGGTGGTAACATTTCAGACGGCAAATCTACTAATGGCGGCGGTGGTG
GAGCTGATGATAAATCTACCATCGGTGGAGGCGCAGGCGGGGCTGGCGGCGGAGGCGGAGGCGGAGGTGG
TGGCGGTGATGCAGACGGCGGTTTAGGCTCAAATGTCTCTTTAGGCAACACAGTCGGCACCTCAACTATT
GTACTGGTTTCGGGCGCCGTTTTTGGTTTGACCGGTCTGAGACGAGTGCGATTTTTTTCGTTTCTAATAG
CTTCCAACAATTGTTGTCTGTCGTCTAAAGGTGCAGCGGGTTGAGGTTCCGTCGGCATTGGTGGAGCGGG
CGGCAATTCAGACATCGATGGTGGTGGTGGTGGTGGAGGCGCTGGAATGTTAGGCACGGGAGAAGGTGGT
GGCGGCGGTGCCGCCGGTATAATTTGTTCTGGTTTAGTTTGTTCGCGCACGATTGTGGGCACCGGCGCAG
GCGCCGCTGGCTGCACAACGGAAGGTCGTCTGCTTCGAGGCAGCGCTTGGGGTGGTGGCAATTCAATATT
ATAATTGGAATACAAATCGTAAAAATCTGCTATAAGCATTGTAATTTCGCTATCGTTTACCGTGCCGATA
TTTAACAACCGCTCAATGTAAGCAATTGTATTGTAAAGAGATTGTCTCAAGCTCGGATCGATCCCGCACG
CCGATAACAAGCCTTTTCATTTTTACTACAGCATTGTAGTGGCGAGACACTTCGCTGTCGTCGCCTGATG
CGGTATTTTCTCCTTACGCATCTGTGCGGTATTTCACACCGCATA
[142 nt withheld, positions 2706-2847]
C
[141 nt withheld, positions 2849-2989]
CCTTTGACGTTGGAGTCCACGTTCTTT
[37 nt withheld, positions 3017-3053]
ACCCTATCTCGGGCTATTCTTTTGATTTATAAGGGATTTTGCCGATTTCGGCCTATTGGTTAAAAAATGA
GCTGATTTAACAAAAATTTAACGCGAATTTTAACAAAATATTAACGTTTACAATTTTATGGTGCACTCTC
AGTACAATCTGCTCTGATGCCGCATAGTTAAGCCAGCCCCGACACCCGCCAACACCCGCTGACGCGCCCT
GACGGGCTTGTCTGCTCCCGGCATCCGCTTACAGACAAGCTGTGACCGTCTCCGGGAGCTGCATGTGTCA
GAGGTTTTCACCGTCATCACCGAAACGCGCGAGACGAAAGGGCCTCGTGATACGCCTATTTTTATAGGTT
AATGTCATGATAATAATGGTTTCTTAGACGTCAGGTGGCACTTTTCGGGGAAATGTGCGCGGAACCCCTA
TTTGTTTATTTTTCTAAATACATTCAAATATGTATCCGCTCATGAGACAATAACCCTGATAAATGCTTCA
ATAATATTGAAAAAGGAAGAGTATGAGTATTCAACATTTCCGTGTCGCCCTTATTCCCTTTTTTGCGGCA
TTTTGCCTTCCTGTTTTTGCTCACCCAGAAACGCTGGTGAAAGTAAAAGATGCTGAAGATCAGTTGGGTG
CACGAGTGGGTTACATCGAACTGGATCTCAACAGCGGTAAGATCCTTGAGAGTTTTCGCCCCGAAGAACG
TTTTCCAATGATGAGCACTTTTAAAGTTCTGCTATGTGGCGCGGTATTATCCCGTATTGACGCCGGGCAA
GAGCAACTCGGTCGCCGCATACACTATTCTCAGAATGACTTGGTTGAGTACTCACCAGTCACAGAAAAGC
ATCTTACGGATGGCATGACAGTAAGAGAATTATGCAGTGCTGCCATAACCATGAGTGATAACACTGCGGC
CAACTTACTTCTGACAACGATCGGAGGACCGAAGGAGCTAACCGCTTTTTTGCACAACATGGGGGATCAT
GTAACTCGCCTTGATCGTTGGGAACCGGAGCTGAATGAAGCCATACCAAACGACGAGCGTGACACCACGA
TGCCTGTAGCAATGGCAACAACGTTGCGCAAACTATTAACTGGCGAACTACTTACTCTAGCTTCCCGGCA
ACAATTAATAGACTGGATGGAGGCGGATAAAGTTGCAGGACCACTTCTGCGCTCGGCCCTTCCGGCTGGC
TGGTTTATTGCTGATAAATCTGGAGCCGGTGAGCGTGGGTCTCGCGGTATCATTGCAGCACTGGGGCCAG
ATGGTAAGCCCTCCCGTATCGTAGTTATCTACACGACGGGGAGTCAGGCAACTATGGATGAACGAAATAG
ACAGATCGCTGAGATAGGTGCCTCACTGATTAAGCATTGGTAACTGTCAGACCAAGTTTACTCATATATA
CTTTAGATTGATTTAAAACTTCATTTTTAATTTAAAAGGATCTAGGTGAAGATCCTTTTTGATAATCTCA
TGACCAAAATCCCTTAACGTGAGTTTTCGTTCCACTGAGCGTCAGACCCCGTAGAAAAGATCAAAGGATC
TTCTTGAGATCCTTTTTTTCTGCGCGTAATCTGCTGCTTGCAAACAAAAAAACCACCGCTACCAGCGGTG
GTTTGTTTGCCGGATCAAGAGCTACCAACTCTTTTTCCGAAGGTAACTGGCTTCAGCAGAGCGCAGATAC
CAAATACTGTCCTTCTAGTGTAGCCGTAGTTAGGCCACCACTTCAAGAACTCTGTAGCACCGCCTACATA
CCTCGCTCTGCTAATCCTGTTACCAGTGGCTGCTGCCAGTGGCGATAAGTCGTGTCTTACCGGGTTGGAC
TCAAGACGATAGTTACCGGATAAGGCGCAGCGGTCGGGCTGAACGGGGGGTTCGTGCACACAGCCCAGCT
TGGAGCGAACGACCTACACCGAACTGAGATACCTACAGCGTGAGCTATGAGAAAGCGCCACGCTTCCCGA
AGGGAGAAAGGCGGACAGGTATCCGGTAAGCGGCAGGGTCGGAACAGGAGAGCGCACGAGGGAGCTTCCA
GGGGGAAACGCCTGGTATCTTTATAGTCCTGTCGGGTTTCGCCACCTCTGACTTGAGCGTCGATTTTTGT
GATGCTCGTCAGGGGGGCGGAGCCTATGGAAAAACGCCAGCAACGCGGCCTTTTTACGGTTCCTGGCCTT
TTGCTGGCCTTTTGCTCACATGTTCTTTCCTGCGTTATCCCCTGATTCTGTGGATAACCGTATTACCGCC
TTTGAGTGAGCTGATACCGCTCGCCGCAGCCGAACGACCGAGCGCAGCGAGTCAGTGAGCGAGGAAGCGG
AAGAGCGCCCAATACGCAAACCGCCTCTCCCCGCGCGTTGGCCGATTCATTAATGCAGAACGGCTCCGCC
CACTATTAATGAAATTAAAAATTCCAATTTTAAAAAACGCAGCAAGAGAAACATTTGTATGAAAGAATGC
GTAGAAGGAAAGAAAAATGTCGTCGACATGCTGAACAACAAGATTAATATGCCTCCGTGTATAAAAAAAA
TATTGAACGATTTGAAAGAAAACAATGTACCGCGCGGCGGTATGTACAGGAAGAGGTTTATACTAAACTG
TTACATTGCAAACGTGGTTTCGTGTGCCAAGTGTGAAAACCGATGTTTAATCAAGGCTCTGACGCATTTC
TACAACCACGACTCCAAGTGTGTGGGTGAAGTCATGCATCTTTTAATCAAATCCCAAGATGTGTATAAAC
CACCAAACTGCCAAAAAATGAAAACTGTCGACAAGCTCTGTCCGTTTGCTGGCAACTGCAAGGGTCTCAA
TCCTATTTGTAATTATTGAATAATAAAACAATTATAAATGCTAAATTTGTTTTTTATTAACGATACAAAC
CAAACGCAACAAGAACATTTGTAGTATTATCTATAATTGAAAACGCGTAGTTATAATCGCTGAGGTAATA
TTTAAAATCATTTTCAAATGATTCACAGTTAATTTGCGACAATATAATTTTATTTTCACATAAACTAGAC
GCCTTGTCGTCTTCTTCTTCGTATTCCTTCTCTTTTTCATTTTTCTCCTCATAAAAATTAACATAGTTAT
TATCGTATCCATATATGTATCTATCGTATAGAGTAAATTTTTTGTTGTCATAAATATATATGTCTTTTTT
AATGGGGTGTATAGTACCGCTGCGCATAGTTTTTCTGTAATTTACAACAGTGCTATTTTCTGGTAGTTCT
TCGGAGTGTGTTGCTTTAATTATTAAATTTATATAATCAATGAATTTGGGATCGTCGGTTTTGTACAATA
TGTTGCCGGCATAGTACGCAGCTTCTTCTAGTTCAATTACACCATTTTTTAGCAGCACCGGATTAACATA
ACTTTCCAAAATGTTGTACGAACCGTTAAACAAAAACAGTTCACCTCCCTTTTCTATACTATTGTCTGCG
AGCAGTTGTTTGTTGTTAAAAATAACAGCCATTGTAATGAGACGCACAAACTAATATCACAAACTGGAAA
TGTCTATCAATATATAGTTGCTGATATCCCATTTTACCACCATAATACTTAAAATGATCCACAAACAAGC
CACCACCAATCGCTACACTCACCGCCGCTACAGACGCTACAATCACCTCATATTTATTCTCCTCACATAT
TTATTCTATTCTAATTCTCAATCATACCAATCAACTTCTCATACTCAATCATACCAATCAATACACATTA
TACTACTACTCATTTCCAATCATTCACATTCATAATATATCTGTTATACTACTCCTTATCACTACTCTCT
CCATCCACATTATTATCCTCCATCATACGACGCTACATAACTACGTGGTTCCTAACTACACCAAGCATAG
CCCTAGCCAGCCAGCCACACCTTACAGCCTTTTT
Features (pLannotate 1.2.2; 20 found; start..end, strand, type, name):
      1..34      +  protein_bind   loxP: Cre-mediated recombination occurs in the 8-bp core sequence (GCATACAT). Cre recombinase
    224..272     -  polyA_signal   HSV TK poly(A) signal: herpes simplex virus thymidine kinase polyadenylation signal (Cole and Stacy, 1985)
    408..517     -  promoter       p10 promoter: baculovirus promoter for expression in insect cells
    562..653     +  promoter       polyhedrin promoter: polh from Autographa californica; promoter for the baculovirus polyhedrin gene
    798..817     +  CDS            7xHis (fragment): 6xHis affinity tag
    861..944     +  CDS            large T antigen (fragment): large T antigen from SV40 (simian virus 40)
    967..1101    +  polyA_signal   SV40 poly(A) signal: SV40 polyadenylation signal
   1130..1179    +  CDS            SET1 (fragment): solubility-enhancement tag derived from T7 phage gene 10B
   1220..2577    +  misc_recomb    baculovirus recombination region (ORF1629): contains part of ORF1629
   2575..2652    -  CDS            P61 (fragment): P78_NPVAC - Experimental evidence at protein level: Swiss-Prot protein existence level 1. Plays a role in the transport of the nucleocapsids from the cytoplasm toward the host nucleus together with the host actin- polymerizing Arp2/3 complex. From Autographa californica nuclear polyhedrosis virus (AcMNPV).
   2654..2705    -  misc_feature   bom (fragment): basis of mobility region from pBR322
   2724..3104    +  rep_origin     M13 ori (sequence partly withheld): M13 bacteriophage origin of replication; arrow indicates direction of (+) strand synthesis
   3180..3229    -  misc_feature   bom (fragment): basis of mobility region from pBR322
   3331..3366    -  CDS            rop (fragment): Rop protein, which maintains plasmids at low copy number; rop
   3461..3565    +  promoter       AmpR promoter: bla
   3566..4426    +  CDS            AmpR: β-lactamase; bla; confers resistance to ampicillin, carbenicillin, and related antibiotics
   4597..5185    +  rep_origin     ori: high-copy-number ColE1/pMB1/pBR322/pUC origin of replication
   5368..5421    +  CDS            lacI (fragment): lac repressor; lacI; The lac repressor binds to the lac operator to inhibit transcription in E. coli. This inhibition can be relieved by adding lactose or isopropyl-β-D-thiogalactopyranoside (IPTG).
   5748..5872    +  CDS            lef2: baculovirus late expression factor 2
   5910..6515    +  CDS            ORF603: baculovirus ORF603 protein
