>Addgene plasmid #139771 | pAC8_MF-PH-3C-10His-Cter (VE5622) | addgene full sequence | sequence record 324118 | Addgene NGS Result
CAGAACGGCTCCGCCCACTATTAATGAAATTAAAAATTCCAATTTTAAAAAACGCAGCAAGAGAAACATT
TGTATGAAAGAATGCGTAGAAGGAAAGAAAAATGTCGTCGACATGCTGAACAACAAGATTAATATGCCTC
CGTGTATAAAAAAAATATTGAACGATTTGAAAGAAAACAATGTACCGCGCGGCGGTATGTACAGGAAGAG
GTTTATACTAAACTGTTACATTGCAAACGTGGTTTCGTGTGCCAAGTGTGAAAACCGATGTTTAATCAAG
GCTCTGACGCATTTCTACAACCACGACTCCAAGTGTGTGGGTGAAGTCATGCATCTTTTAATCAAATCCC
AAGATGTGTATAAACCACCAAACTGCCAAAAAATGAAAACTGTCGACAAGCTCTGTCCGTTTGCTGGCAA
CTGCAAGGGTCTCAATCCTATTTGTAATTATTGAATAATAAAACAATTATAAATGTCAAATTTGTTTTTT
ATTAACGATACAAACCAAACGCAACAAGAACATTTGTAGTATTATCTATAATTGAAAACGCGTAGTTATA
ATCGCTGAGGTAATATTTAAAATCATTTTCAAATGATTCACAGTTAATTTGCGACAATATAATTTTATTT
TCACATAAACTAGACGCCTTGTCGTCTTCTTCTTCGTATTCCTTCTCTTTTTCATTTTTCTCCTCATAAA
AATTAACATAGTTATTATCGTATCCATATATGTATCTATCGTATAGAGTAAATTTTTTGTTGTCATAAAT
ATATATGTCTTTTTTAATGGGGTGTATAGTACCGCTGCGCATAGTTTTTCTGTAATTTACAACAGTGCTA
TTTTCTGGTAGTTCTTCGGAGTGTGTTGCTTTAATTATTAAATTTATATAATCAATGAATTTGGGATCGT
CGGTTTTGTACAATATGTTGCCGGCATAGTACGCAGCTTCTTCTAGTTCAATTACACCATTTTTTAGCAG
CACCGGATTAACATAACTTTCCAAAATGTTGTACGAACCGTTAAACAAAAACAGTTCACCTCCCTTTTCT
ATACTATTGTCTGCGAGCAGTTGTTTGTTGTTAAAAATAACAGCCATTGTAATGAGACGCACAAACTAAT
ATCACAAACTGGAAATGTCTATCAATATATAGTTGCTGATATCATAACTTCGTATAGCATACATTATACG
AAGTTATCTGGTTTAAACGTACCCGTAGTGGCTATGGCAGGGCTTGCCGCCCCGACGTTGGCTGCGAGCC
CTGGGCCTTCACCCGAACTTGGGGGTTGGGGTGGGGAAAAGGAAGAAACGCGGGCGTATTGGTCCCAATG
GGGTCTCGGTGGGGTATCGACAGAGTGCCAGCCCTGGGACCGAACCCCGCGTTTATGAACAAACGACCCA
ACACCCGTGCGTTTTATTCTGTCTTTTTATTGCCGTCATAGCGCGGGTTCCTTCCGGTATTGTCTCCTTC
CGTGTTTCAGTTAGCCTCCCCCATCTCCCGGTACCGCATGCTATGCATCAGCTGCTAGCACCATGGCTCG
AGATCCCGGGTGATCAAGTCTTCGTCGAGTGATTGTAAATAAAATGTAATTTACAGTATAGTATTTTAAT
TAATATACAAATGATTTGATAATAATTCTTATTTAACTATAATATATTGTGTTGGGTTGAATTAAAGGTC
CGTATACTAGTATCGATTCGCGACCTACTCCGGAATATTAATAGATCATGGAGATAATTAAAATGATAAC
CATCTCGCAAATAAATAAGTATTTTACTGTTTTCGTAACAGTTTTGTAATAAAAAAACCTATAAATATTC
CGGATTATTCATACCGTCCCACCATCGGGCGCGGATCCCGGTCCGAAGCGCGCGGAATTCAAAGGCCTAC
GTCGACGAGCTCACTAGTCGCGGCCGCTTTCGAATCTAGACTGGAAGTTCTGTTTCAGGGTCCGCACCAT
CATCACCATCACCATCACCACCATTAACTGCAGTCTCGACAAGCTTGTCGAGAAGTACTAGAGGATCATA
ATCAGCCATACCACATTTGTAGAGGTTTTACTTGCTTTAAAAAACCTCCCACACCTCCCCCTGAACCTGA
AACATAAAATGAATGCAATTGTTGTTGTTAACTTGTTTATTGCAGCTTATAATGGTTACAAATAAAGCAA
TAGCATCACAAATTTCACAAATAAAGCATTTTTTTCACTGCATTCTAGTTGTGGTTTGTCCAAACTCATC
AATGTATCTTATCATGTCTGGATCTGATCACTGCTTGAGCCTAGAAGATCCGGCTGCTAACAAAGCCCGA
AAGGAAGCTGAGTTGGCTGCTGCCACCGCTGAGCAATAACTATCATAACCCCTAGGCGATTAATTGATCC
GGGTTATTAGTACATTTATTAAGCGCTAGATTCTGTGCGTTGTTGATTTACAGACAATTGTTGTACGTAT
TTTAATAATTCATTAAATTTATAATCTTTAGGGTGGTATGTTAGAGCGAAAATCAAATGATTTTCAGCGT
CTTTATATCTGAATTTAAATATTAAATCCTCAATAGATTTGTAAAATAGGTTTCGATTAGTTTCAAACAA
GGGTTGTTTTTCCGAACCGATGGCTGGACTATCTAATGGATTTTCGCTCAACGCCACAAAACTTGCCAAA
TCTTGTAGCAGCAATCTAGCTTTGTCGATATTCGTTTGTGTTTTGTTTTGTAATAAAGGTTCGACGTCGT
TCAAAATATTATGCGCTTTTGTATTTCTTTCATCACTGTCGTTAGTGTACAATTGACTCGACGTAAACAC
GTTAAATAAAGCTTGGACATATTTAACATCGGGCGTGTTAGCTTTATTAGGCCGATTATCGTCGTCGTCC
CAACCCTCGTCGTTAGAAGTTGCTTCCGAAGACGATTTTGCCATAGCCACACGACGCCTATTAATTGTGT
CGGCTAACACGTCCGCGATCAAATTTGTAGTTGAGCTTTTTGGAATTATTTCTGATTGCGGGCGTTTTTG
GGCGGGTTTCAATCTAACTGTGCCCGATTTTAATTCAGACAACACGTTAGAAAGCGATGGTGCAGGCGGT
GGTAACATTTCAGACGGCAAATCTACTAATGGCGGCGGTGGTGGAGCTGATGATAAATCTACCATCGGTG
GAGGCGCAGGCGGGGCTGGCGGCGGAGGCGGAGGCGGAGGTGGTGGCGGTGATGCAGACGGCGGTTTAGG
CTCAAATGTCTCTTTAGGCAACACAGTCGGCACCTCAACTATTGTACTGGTTTCGGGCGCCGTTTTTGGT
TTGACCGGTCTGAGACGAGTGCGATTTTTTTCGTTTCTAATAGCTTCCAACAATTGTTGTCTGTCGTCTA
AAGGTGCAGCGGGTTGAGGTTCCGTCGGCATTGGTGGAGCGGGCGGCAATTCAGACATCGATGGTGGTGG
TGGTGGTGGAGGCGCTGGAATGTTAGGCACGGGAGAAGGTGGTGGCGGCGGTGCCGCCGGTATAATTTGT
TCTGGTTTAGTTTGTTCGCGCACGATTGTGGGCACCGGCGCAGGCGCCGCTGGCTGCACAACGGAAGGTC
GTCTGCTTCGAGGCAGCGCTTGGGGTGGTGGCAATTCAATATTATAATTGGAATACAAATCGTAAAAATC
TGCTATAAGCATTGTAATTTCGCTATCGTTTACCGTGCCGATATTTAACAACCGCTCAATGTAAGCAATT
GTATTGTAAAGAGATTGTCTCAAGCTCGGATCGATCCCGCACGCCGATAACAAGCCTTTTCATTTTTACT
ACAGCATTGTAGTGGCGAGACACTTCGCTGTCGTCGCCTGATGCGGTATTTTCTCCTTACGCATCTGTGC
GGTATTTCACACCGCATA
[142 nt withheld, positions 3869-4010]
C
[141 nt withheld, positions 4012-4152]
CCTTTGACGTTGGAGTCCACGTTCTTT
[37 nt withheld, positions 4180-4216]
ACCCTATCTCGGGCTATTCTTTTGATTTATAAGGGATTTTGCCGATTTCGGCCTATTGGTTAAAAAATGA
GCTGATTTAACAAAAATTTAACGCGAATTTTAACAAAATATTAACGTTTACAATTTTATGGTGCACTCTC
AGTACAATCTGCTCTGATGCCGCATAGTTAAGCCAGCCCCGACACCCGCCAACACCCGCTGACGCGCCCT
GACGGGCTTGTCTGCTCCCGGCATCCGCTTACAGACAAGCTGTGACCGTCTCCGGGAGCTGCATGTGTCA
GAGGTTTTCACCGTCATCACCGAAACGCGCGAGACGAAAGGGCCTCGTGATACGCCTATTTTTATAGGTT
AATGTCATGATAATAATGGTTTCTTAGACGTCAGGTGGCACTTTTCGGGGAAATGTGCGCGGAACCCCTA
TTTGTTTATTTTTCTAAATACATTCAAATATGTATCCGCTCATGAGACAATAACCCTGATAAATGCTTCA
ATAATATTGAAAAAGGAAGAGTATGAGTATTCAACATTTCCGTGTCGCCCTTATTCCCTTTTTTGCGGCA
TTTTGCCTTCCTGTTTTTGCTCACCCAGAAACGCTGGTGAAAGTAAAAGATGCTGAAGATCAGTTGGGTG
CACGAGTGGGTTACATCGAACTGGATCTCAACAGCGGTAAGATCCTTGAGAGTTTTCGCCCCGAAGAACG
TTTTCCAATGATGAGCACTTTTAAAGTTCTGCTATGTGGCGCGGTATTATCCCGTATTGACGCCGGGCAA
GAGCAACTCGGTCGCCGCATACACTATTCTCAGAATGACTTGGTTGAGTACTCACCAGTCACAGAAAAGC
ATCTTACGGATGGCATGACAGTAAGAGAATTATGCAGTGCTGCCATAACCATGAGTGATAACACTGCGGC
CAACTTACTTCTGACAACGATCGGAGGACCGAAGGAGCTAACCGCTTTTTTGCACAACATGGGGGATCAT
GTAACTCGCCTTGATCGTTGGGAACCGGAGCTGAATGAAGCCATACCAAACGACGAGCGTGACACCACGA
TGCCTGTAGCAATGGCAACAACGTTGCGCAAACTATTAACTGGCGAACTACTTACTCTAGCTTCCCGGCA
ACAATTAATAGACTGGATGGAGGCGGATAAAGTTGCAGGACCACTTCTGCGCTCGGCCCTTCCGGCTGGC
TGGTTTATTGCTGATAAATCTGGAGCCGGTGAGCGTGGGTCTCGCGGTATCATTGCAGCACTGGGGCCAG
ATGGTAAGCCCTCCCGTATCGTAGTTATCTACACGACGGGGAGTCAGGCAACTATGGATGAACGAAATAG
ACAGATCGCTGAGATAGGTGCCTCACTGATTAAGCATTGGTAACTGTCAGACCAAGTTTACTCATATATA
CTTTAGATTGATTTAAAACTTCATTTTTAATTTAAAAGGATCTAGGTGAAGATCCTTTTTGATAATCTCA
TGACCAAAATCCCTTAACGTGAGTTTTCGTTCCACTGAGCGTCAGACCCCGTAGAAAAGATCAAAGGATC
TTCTTGAGATCCTTTTTTTCTGCGCGTAATCTGCTGCTTGCAAACAAAAAAACCACCGCTACCAGCGGTG
GTTTGTTTGCCGGATCAAGAGCTACCAACTCTTTTTCCGAAGGTAACTGGCTTCAGCAGAGCGCAGATAC
CAAATACTGTTCTTCTAGTGTAGCCGTAGTTAGGCCACCACTTCAAGAACTCTGTAGCACCGCCTACATA
CCTCGCTCTGCTAATCCTGTTACCAGTGGCTGCTGCCAGTGGCGATAAGTCGTGTCTTACCGGGTTGGAC
TCAAGACGATAGTTACCGGATAAGGCGCAGCGGTCGGGCTGAACGGGGGGTTCGTGCACACAGCCCAGCT
TGGAGCGAACGACCTACACCGAACTGAGATACCTACAGCGTGAGCTATGAGAAAGCGCCACGCTTCCCGA
AGGGAGAAAGGCGGACAGGTATCCGGTAAGCGGCAGGGTCGGAACAGGAGAGCGCACGAGGGAGCTTCCA
GGGGGAAACGCCTGGTATCTTTATAGTCCTGTCGGGTTTCGCCACCTCTGACTTGAGCGTCGATTTTTGT
GATGCTCGTCAGGGGGGCGGAGCCTATGGAAAAACGCCAGCAACGCGGCCTTTTTACGGTTCCTGGCCTT
TTGCTGGCCTTTTGCTCACATGTTCTTTCCTGCGTTATCCCCTGATTCTGTGGATAACCGTATTACCGCC
TTTGAGTGAGCTGATACCGCTCGCCGCAGCCGAACGACCGAGCGCAGCGAGTCAGTGAGCGAGGAAGCGG
AAGAGCGCCCAATACGCAAACCGCCTCTCCCCGCGCGTTGGCCGATTCATTAATG
Features (pLannotate 1.2.2; 20 found; start..end, strand, type, name):
    330..454     +  CDS            lef2: baculovirus late expression factor 2
    492..1097    +  CDS            ORF603: baculovirus ORF603 protein
   1164..1197    +  protein_bind   loxP: Cre-mediated recombination occurs in the 8-bp core sequence (GCATACAT). Cre recombinase
   1387..1435    -  polyA_signal   HSV TK poly(A) signal: herpes simplex virus thymidine kinase polyadenylation signal (Cole and Stacy, 1985)
   1571..1680    -  promoter       p10 promoter: baculovirus promoter for expression in insect cells
   1725..1816    +  promoter       polyhedrin promoter: polh from Autographa californica; promoter for the baculovirus polyhedrin gene
   1961..1980    +  CDS            7xHis (fragment): 6xHis affinity tag
   2024..2107    +  CDS            large T antigen (fragment): large T antigen from SV40 (simian virus 40)
   2130..2264    +  polyA_signal   SV40 poly(A) signal: SV40 polyadenylation signal
   2293..2342    +  CDS            SET1 (fragment): solubility-enhancement tag derived from T7 phage gene 10B
   2383..3740    +  misc_recomb    baculovirus recombination region (ORF1629): contains part of ORF1629
   3738..3815    -  CDS            P61 (fragment): P78_NPVAC - Experimental evidence at protein level: Swiss-Prot protein existence level 1. Plays a role in the transport of the nucleocapsids from the cytoplasm toward the host nucleus together with the host actin- polymerizing Arp2/3 complex. From Autographa californica nuclear polyhedrosis virus (AcMNPV).
   3817..3868    -  misc_feature   bom (fragment): basis of mobility region from pBR322
   3887..4267    +  rep_origin     M13 ori (sequence partly withheld): M13 bacteriophage origin of replication; arrow indicates direction of (+) strand synthesis
   4343..4392    -  misc_feature   bom (fragment): basis of mobility region from pBR322
   4494..4529    -  CDS            rop (fragment): Rop protein, which maintains plasmids at low copy number; rop
   4624..4728    +  promoter       AmpR promoter: bla
   4729..5589    +  CDS            AmpR: β-lactamase; bla; confers resistance to ampicillin, carbenicillin, and related antibiotics
   5760..6348    +  rep_origin     ori: high-copy-number ColE1/pMB1/pBR322/pUC origin of replication
   6531..3       +  CDS            lacI (fragment) (across the origin): lac repressor; lacI; The lac repressor binds to the lac operator to inhibit transcription in E. coli. This inhibition can be relieved by adding lactose or isopropyl-β-D-thiogalactopyranoside (IPTG).
