[The description below was written by a language model from this plasmid's Addgene catalogue record and pLannotate feature annotations shown in this document.]
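Description:
pAC8_MF-PH-3C-10His-Cter (VE5622) is a baculovirus transfer vector derived from pBacPAK8 and designed for multigene expression in insect cells. It carries no gene of interest; it is an empty acceptor plasmid. In E. coli it is maintained as a high-copy plasmid through a ColE1/pUC-type origin and selected with ampicillin (AmpR, β-lactamase). An M13 phage origin is also annotated. The expression region is flanked on one side by baculoviral lef2/ORF603 sequences and on the other by an ORF1629 recombination region. These flanks allow the cassette to be transferred into a baculovirus genome by homologous recombination rather than by transposition.

The payload is the MultiBac-style dual cassette, in which two divergent late viral promoters each have their own cloning site and terminator. The polyhedrin (PH) promoter drives MCS1 (BamHI/XbaI) and ends in the SV40 poly(A) signal. The p10 promoter drives MCS2 (XhoI/NheI) and ends in the HSV-TK poly(A) signal. Downstream of MCS1 lies a 3C protease site followed by a 10-His tag, so an ORF inserted under PH is expressed with a cleavable C-terminal affinity tag. The automated annotation detects this tag only as a short His-tag fragment. A multiplication module (NruI, SpeI, BstZ17I) accepts further expression cassettes, and a loxP site permits Cre-mediated fusion with donor plasmids that carry additional cassettes. Inserts can be introduced by restriction/ligation or by homology-based methods, which suits the vector to co-expression, screening and purification of multiprotein complexes.

The depositor sequence (6,937 nt) and the sequencing-derived record (6,581 nt) differ in length but share the same annotated features in the same order. Several small annotated fragments (lacI, rop, SET1, large T antigen) appear to be backbone remnants or incidental matches.
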