Addgene plasmid #139771: pAC8_MF-PH-3C-10His-Cter (VE5622)
Purpose: Transfer vector for multigene expression to generate recombinant baculoviruses by homologous recombination. Contains a p10/pH dual expression cassette with a C-ter 10-His tag under the pH promoter.
Depositing lab: Arnaud Poterszman. Depositing organization: Institut de Genetique et de Biologie Moleculaire et Cellulaire (IGBMC). Publication: HR-Bac, a toolbox based on homologous recombination for expression, screening and production of multiprotein complexes using the baculovirus expression system. Kolesnikova O, Zachayus A, Pichard S, Osz J, Rochel N, Rossolillo P, Kolb-Cheynel I, Troffer-Charlier N, Compe E, Bensaude O, Berger I, Poterszman A. Sci Rep. 2022 Feb 7;12(1):2030. doi: 10.1038/s41598-021-04715-5. PubMed 35132103.
Backbone
  Vector backbone: pBAcPAK8
  Backbone manufacturer: Clontech
  Modifications to backbone: The pAC8_MF-PH-3C-10His-Cter (VE5622) is a derivative of pBAcPAK8 (Clontech) for generation of recombinant baculoviruses by homologous recombination. It contains the Multibac dual expression cassette composed of two divergent baculovirus late promoters (PH and p10), each followed by a multiple cloning site (MSC1 and MSC2) and a transcription termination signal (SV40 pA and HSV-TK pA). It also possess a multiplication module (NruI, SpeI, BstZ17I restriction sites) for the insertion of additional expression cassettes and a loxP site for Cre-mediated fusion with a donor plasmid containing additional cassettes. This vector bears a 3C-10His sequence allowing the expression of a C-terminally-tagged protein under the control of the PH promoter. Insertion of DNA sequence is typically performed in the two multiple cloning sites (MCS1 with BamHI/XbaI under the PH promoter and MCS2 with XhoI/NheI under the p10 promoter) by restriction/ligation or homology based cloning (SLIC, Infusion or Gibson). Dual expression cassettes can also be assembled directly using a 4 fragment reaction where the plasmid backbone is combined with the promoter module and the cDNAs encoding the two target genes.
Growth in bacteria
  Bacterial resistance: Ampicillin, 100 μg/mL
  Growth temperature: 37°C
  Growth strain: DH5alpha
  Copy number: High Copy
Gene/Insert
  Gene/Insert name: C-terminal 10-His tag
  Promoter: PH
  Tag / fusion protein: 3C - 10His (C terminal on insert)
  Cloning method: Restriction Enzyme; 5′ cloning site BamHI (unknown if destroyed); 3′ cloning site XbaI (unknown if destroyed)
  Sequencing primers: 5′ ACCATCTCGCAAATAAATAA; 3′ TGGTATGGCTGATTATGATC
Terms and licenses: Academic/Nonprofit Terms; Industry Terms: Not Available to Industry
How to cite: pAC8_MF-PH-3C-10His-Cter (VE5622) was a gift from Arnaud Poterszman (Addgene plasmid # 139771 ; http://n2t.net/addgene:139771 ; RRID:Addgene_139771)
